Addgene plasmid #158215: Human J-chain
Purpose: Express the human J-chain
Depositing lab: Junyu Xiao. Depositing organization: Peking University. Publication: Structural insights into immunoglobulin M. Li Y, Wang G, Li N, Wang Y, Zhu Q, Chu H, Wu W, Tan Y, Yu F, Su XD, Gao N, Xiao J. Science. 2020 Feb 28;367(6481):1014-1017. doi: 10.1126/science.aaz5425. Epub 2020 Feb 6. PubMed 32029689.
Backbone
  Vector backbone: pcDNA
  Vector type: Mammalian Expression
  Selectable markers: Neomycin (select with G418)
Growth in bacteria
  Bacterial resistance: Ampicillin, 100 μg/mL
  Growth temperature: 37°C
  Growth strain: DH5alpha
  Copy number: High Copy
Gene/Insert
  Gene/Insert name: JCHAIN
  Species: H. sapiens (human)
  Entrez Gene: JCHAIN (a.k.a. IGCJ, IGJ, JCH)
  Tag / fusion protein: 8×his (C terminal on insert)
  Cloning method: Gibson Cloning
  Sequencing primers: 5′ Unknown
Terms and licenses: Academic/Nonprofit Terms; Industry Terms: Not Available to Industry
How to cite: Human J-chain was a gift from Junyu Xiao (Addgene plasmid # 158215 ; http://n2t.net/addgene:158215 ; RRID:Addgene_158215)
