[The description below was written by a language model from this plasmid's Addgene catalogue record and pLannotate feature annotations shown in this document.]
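Description:
Human J-chain is a 5,896-nt mammalian expression plasmid built on a pcDNA backbone and carrying the human JCHAIN gene (also known as IGJ or IGCJ), inserted by Gibson cloning. It is maintained in E. coli through a high-copy ColE1/pUC-type origin and an ampicillin-resistance cassette (β-lactamase with its own promoter). An f1 phage origin is also present. For selection in mammalian cells, an SV40 enhancer/early promoter drives a neomycin phosphotransferase gene terminated by an SV40 polyadenylation signal, allowing G418 selection of stable transfectants.

The expression cassette consists of the human cytomegalovirus immediate-early enhancer and promoter, the JCHAIN coding sequence, and a bovine growth hormone polyadenylation signal. A T7 promoter sits between the CMV promoter and the insert. The catalogue lists a C-terminal 8×His tag. The automated annotation marks a 6xHis feature directly after the coding sequence, which is consistent with a longer histidine run being only partly matched. A short FLAG fragment is annotated further downstream, but the record does not indicate whether it is translated as part of the product. Other small fragment calls (truncated HIV-1 LTR, ble, lacI, bom, lac promoter/operator) appear to be backbone remnants or partial matches rather than functional parts.

The J chain links monomer units of IgM or IgA, nucleating IgM pentamer assembly and IgA polymerisation, and contributes to binding of secretory component. The stated purpose is simply to express the human J-chain. The associated publication concerns IgM structure, so a likely use is producing His-tagged J chain in mammalian cells for structural or biochemical work on polymeric immunoglobulins.
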