Features (pLannotate 1.2.2; 22 found; start..end, strand, type, name):
      1..380     +  enhancer       CMV enhancer: human cytomegalovirus immediate early enhancer
    381..584     +  promoter       CMV promoter: human cytomegalovirus (CMV) immediate early promoter
    580..613     +  LTR            5' LTR (truncated) (fragment): truncated 5' long terminal repeat (LTR) from HIV-1
    629..647     +  promoter       T7 promoter: promoter for bacteriophage T7 RNA polymerase
    689..1165    +  CDS            JCHAIN: IGJ_HUMAN - Also known as IGCJ, IGJ. Experimental evidence at protein level: Swiss-Prot protein existence level 1. Serves to link two monomer units of either IgM or IgA. In the case of IgM, the J chain-joined dimer is a nucleating unit for the IgM pentamer, and in the case of IgA it induces dimers and/or larger polymers. It also helps to bind these immunoglobulins to secretory component. From Homo sapiens (Human).
   1166..1183    +  CDS            6xHis: 6xHis affinity tag
   1205..1225    +  CDS            FLAG (fragment): FLAG® epitope tag, followed by an enterokinase cleavage site
   1259..1483    +  polyA_signal   bGH poly(A) signal: bovine growth hormone polyadenylation signal
   1487..1508    +  promoter       SV40 promoter (fragment): SV40 enhancer and early promoter
   1529..1957    +  rep_origin     f1 ori (sequence partly withheld): f1 bacteriophage origin of replication; arrow indicates direction of (+) strand synthesis
   1971..2300    +  promoter       SV40 promoter: SV40 enhancer and early promoter
   2367..3158    +  CDS            neo: KKA2_KLEPN - Also known as kan, nptII. Experimental evidence at protein level: Swiss-Prot protein existence level 1. Resistance to kanamycin, neomycin, paromomycin, ribostamycin, butirosin and gentamicin B. From Klebsiella pneumoniae.
   3182..3340    +  CDS            ble (fragment): BLE_KLEPN - Experimental evidence at protein level: Swiss-Prot protein existence level 1. Binding protein with a strong affinity to the bleomycin family of antibiotics. Binds to CL990; an antimitotic-antibiotic compound. From Klebsiella pneumoniae.
   3335..3456    +  polyA_signal   SV40 poly(A) signal: SV40 polyadenylation signal
   3529..3545    -  protein_bind   lac operator: The lac repressor binds to the lac operator to inhibit transcription in E. coli. This inhibition can be relieved by adding lactose or isopropyl-β-D-thiogalactopyranoside (IPTG). lac repressor encoded by lacI
   3553..3583    -  promoter       lac promoter: promoter for the E. coli lac operon
   3598..3619    -  protein_bind   CAP binding site: CAP binding activates transcription in the presence of cAMP. E. coli catabolite activator protein
   3632..3724    -  CDS            lacI (fragment): lac repressor; lacI; The lac repressor binds to the lac operator to inhibit transcription in E. coli. This inhibition can be relieved by adding lactose or isopropyl-β-D-thiogalactopyranoside (IPTG).
   3907..4495    -  rep_origin     ori: high-copy-number ColE1/pMB1/pBR322/pUC origin of replication
   4666..5526    -  CDS            AmpR: β-lactamase; bla; confers resistance to ampicillin, carbenicillin, and related antibiotics
   5527..5631    -  promoter       AmpR promoter: bla
   5690..5742    -  misc_feature   bom (fragment): basis of mobility region from pBR322
>Addgene plasmid #158215 | Human J-chain | addgene full sequence | sequence record 314246 | Addgene NGS Result
GACATTGATTATTGACTAGTTATTAATAGTAATCAATTACGGGGTCATTAGTTCATAGCCCATATATGGA
GTTCCGCGTTACATAACTTACGGTAAATGGCCCGCCTGGCTGACCGCCCAACGACCCCCGCCCATTGACG
TCAATAATGACGTATGTTCCCATAGTAACGCCAATAGGGACTTTCCATTGACGTCAATGGGTGGAGTATT
TACGGTAAACTGCCCACTTGGCAGTACATCAAGTGTATCATATGCCAAGTACGCCCCCTATTGACGTCAA
TGACGGTAAATGGCCCGCCTGGCATTATGCCCAGTACATGACCTTATGGGACTTTCCTACTTGGCAGTAC
ATCTACGTATTAGTCATCGCTATTACCATGGTGATGCGGTTTTGGCAGTACATCAATGGGCGTGGATAGC
GGTTTGACTCACGGGGATTTCCAAGTCTCCACCCCATTGACGTCAATGGGAGTTTGTTTTGGCACCAAAA
TCAACGGGACTTTCCAAAATGTCGTAACAACTCCGCCCCATTGACGCAAATGGGCGGTAGGCGTGTACGG
TGGGAGGTCTATATAAGCAGAGCTCTCTGGCTAACTAGAGAACCCACTGCTTACTGGCTTATCGAAATTA
ATACGACTCACTATAGGGAGACCCAAGCTGGCTAGCGTTTAAACTTAAGCTTGCCACCATGAAGAACCAT
TTGCTTTTCTGGGGAGTCCTGGCGGTTTTTATTAAGGCTGTTCATGTGAAAGCCCAAGAAGATGAAAGGA
TTGTTCTTGTTGACAACAAATGTAAGTGTGCCCGGATTACTTCCAGGATCATCCGTTCTTCCGAAGATCC
TAATGAGGACATTGTGGAGAGAAACATCCGAATTATTGTTCCTCTGAACAACAGGGAGAATATCTCTGAT
CCCACCTCACCATTGAGAACCAGATTTGTGTACCATTTGTCTGACCTCTGTAAAAAATGTGATCCTACAG
AAGTGGAGCTGGATAATCAGATAGTTACTGCTACCCAGAGCAATATCTGTGATGAAGACAGTGCTACAGA
GACCTGCTACACTTATGACAGAAACAAGTGCTACACAGCTGTGGTCCCACTCGTATATGGTGGTGAGACC
AAAATGGTGGAAACAGCCTTAACCCCAGATGCCTGCTATCCTGACCACCATCACCATCACCATCACCACT
AATCTAGAGTCGACTACAAGGACGACGATGACAAGTAGGGCCCGTTTAAACCCGCTGATCAGCCTCGACT
GTGCCTTCTAGTTGCCAGCCATCTGTTGTTTGCCCCTCCCCCGTGCCTTCCTTGACCCTGGAAGGTGCCA
CTCCCACTGTCCTTTCCTAATAAAATGAGGAAATTGCATCGCATTGTCTGAGTAGGTGTCATTCTATTCT
GGGGGGTGGGGTGGGGCAGGACAGCAAGGGGGAGGATTGGGAAGACAATAGCAGGCATGCTGGGGATGCG
GTGGGCTCTATGGCTTCTGAGGCGGAAAGAACCAGCTGGGGCTCTAGGGGGTATCCCC
[124 nt withheld, positions 1529-1652]
C
[91 nt withheld, positions 1654-1744]
A
[49 nt withheld, positions 1746-1794]
CCTTTGACGTTGGAGTCCACGTTCTTT
[37 nt withheld, positions 1822-1858]
ACCCTATCTCGGTCTATTCTTTTGATTTATAAGGGATTTTGCCGATTTCGGCCTATTGGTTAAAAAATGA
GCTGATTTAACAAAAATTTAACGCGAATTAATTCTGTGGAATGTGTGTCAGTTAGGGTGTGGAAAGTCCC
CAGGCTCCCCAGCAGGCAGAAGTATGCAAAGCATGCATCTCAATTAGTCAGCAACCAGGTGTGGAAAGTC
CCCAGGCTCCCCAGCAGGCAGAAGTATGCAAAGCATGCATCTCAATTAGTCAGCAACCATAGTCCCGCCC
CTAACTCCGCCCATCCCGCCCCTAACTCCGCCCAGTTCCGCCCATTCTCCGCCCCATGGCTGACTAATTT
TTTTTATTTATGCAGAGGCCGAGGCCGCCTCTGCCTCTGAGCTATTCCAGAAGTAGTGAGGAGGCTTTTT
TGGAGGCCTAGGCTTTTGCAAAAAGCTCCCGGGAGCTTGTATATCCATTTTCGGATCTGATCAAGAGACA
GGATGAGGATCGTTTCGCATGATTGAACAAGATGGATTGCACGCAGGTTCTCCGGCCGCTTGGGTGGAGA
GGCTATTCGGCTATGACTGGGCACAACAGACAATCGGCTGCTCTGATGCCGCCGTGTTCCGGCTGTCAGC
GCAGGGGCGCCCGGTTCTTTTTGTCAAGACCGACCTGTCCGGTGCCCTGAATGAACTGCAGGACGAGGCA
GCGCGGCTATCGTGGCTGGCCACGACGGGCGTTCCTTGCGCAGCTGTGCTCGACGTTGTCACTGAAGCGG
GAAGGGACTGGCTGCTATTGGGCGAAGTGCCGGGGCAGGATCTCCTGTCATCTCACCTTGCTCCTGCCGA
GAAAGTATCCATCATGGCTGATGCAATGCGGCGGCTGCATACGCTTGATCCGGCTACCTGCCCATTCGAC
CACCAAGCGAAACATCGCATCGAGCGAGCACGTACTCGGATGGAAGCCGGTCTTGTCGATCAGGATGATC
TGGACGAAGAGCATCAGGGGCTCGCGCCAGCCGAACTGTTCGCCAGGCTCAAGGCGCGCATGCCCGACGG
CGAGGATCTCGTCGTGACCCATGGCGATGCCTGCTTGCCGAATATCATGGTGGAAAATGGCCGCTTTTCT
GGATTCATCGACTGTGGCCGGCTGGGTGTGGCGGACCGCTATCAGGACATAGCGTTGGCTACCCGTGATA
TTGCTGAAGAGCTTGGCGGCGAATGGGCTGACCGCTTCCTCGTGCTTTACGGTATCGCCGCTCCCGATTC
GCAGCGCATCGCCTTCTATCGCCTTCTTGACGAGTTCTTCTGAGCGGGACTCTGGGGTTCGAAATGACCG
ACCAAGCGACGCCCAACCTGCCATCACGAGATTTCGATTCCACCGCCGCCTTCTATGAAAGGTTGGGCTT
CGGAATCGTTTTCCGGGACGCCGGCTGGATGATCCTCCAGCGCGGGGATCTCATGCTGGAGTTCTTCGCC
CACCCCAACTTGTTTATTGCAGCTTATAATGGTTACAAATAAAGCAATAGCATCACAAATTTCACAAATA
AAGCATTTTTTTCACTGCATTCTAGTTGTGGTTTGTCCAAACTCATCAATGTATCTTATCATGTCTGTAT
ACCGTCGACCTCTAGCTAGAGCTTGGCGTAATCATGGTCATAGCTGTTTCCTGTGTGAAATTGTTATCCG
CTCACAATTCCACACAACATACGAGCCGGAAGCATAAAGTGTAAAGCCTGGGGTGCCTAATGAGTGAGCT
AACTCACATTAATTGCGTTGCGCTCACTGCCCGCTTTCCAGTCGGGAAACCTGTCGTGCCAGCTGCATTA
ATGAATCGGCCAACGCGCGGGGAGAGGCGGTTTGCGTATTGGGCGCTCTTCCGCTTCCTCGCTCACTGAC
TCGCTGCGCTCGGTCGTTCGGCTGCGGCGAGCGGTATCAGCTCACTCAAAGGCGGTAATACGGTTATCCA
CAGAATCAGGGGATAACGCAGGAAAGAACATGTGAGCAAAAGGCCAGCAAAAGGCCAGGAACCGTAAAAA
GGCCGCGTTGCTGGCGTTTTTCCATAGGCTCCGCCCCCCTGACGAGCATCACAAAAATCGACGCTCAAGT
CAGAGGTGGCGAAACCCGACAGGACTATAAAGATACCAGGCGTTTCCCCCTGGAAGCTCCCTCGTGCGCT
CTCCTGTTCCGACCCTGCCGCTTACCGGATACCTGTCCGCCTTTCTCCCTTCGGGAAGCGTGGCGCTTTC
TCATAGCTCACGCTGTAGGTATCTCAGTTCGGTGTAGGTCGTTCGCTCCAAGCTGGGCTGTGTGCACGAA
CCCCCCGTTCAGCCCGACCGCTGCGCCTTATCCGGTAACTATCGTCTTGAGTCCAACCCGGTAAGACACG
ACTTATCGCCACTGGCAGCAGCCACTGGTAACAGGATTAGCAGAGCGAGGTATGTAGGCGGTGCTACAGA
GTTCTTGAAGTGGTGGCCTAACTACGGCTACACTAGAAGAACAGTATTTGGTATCTGCGCTCTGCTGAAG
CCAGTTACCTTCGGAAAAAGAGTTGGTAGCTCTTGATCCGGCAAACAAACCACCGCTGGTAGCGGTGGTT
TTTTTGTTTGCAAGCAGCAGATTACGCGCAGAAAAAAAGGATCTCAAGAAGATCCTTTGATCTTTTCTAC
GGGGTCTGACGCTCAGTGGAACGAAAACTCACGTTAAGGGATTTTGGTCATGAGATTATCAAAAAGGATC
TTCACCTAGATCCTTTTAAATTAAAAATGAAGTTTTAAATCAATCTAAAGTATATATGAGTAAACTTGGT
CTGACAGTTACCAATGCTTAATCAGTGAGGCACCTATCTCAGCGATCTGTCTATTTCGTTCATCCATAGT
TGCCTGACTCCCCGTCGTGTAGATAACTACGATACGGGAGGGCTTACCATCTGGCCCCAGTGCTGCAATG
ATACCGCGAGACCCACGCTCACCGGCTCCAGATTTATCAGCAATAAACCAGCCAGCCGGAAGGGCCGAGC
GCAGAAGTGGTCCTGCAACTTTATCCGCCTCCATCCAGTCTATTAATTGTTGCCGGGAAGCTAGAGTAAG
TAGTTCGCCAGTTAATAGTTTGCGCAACGTTGTTGCCATTGCTACAGGCATCGTGGTGTCACGCTCGTCG
TTTGGTATGGCTTCATTCAGCTCCGGTTCCCAACGATCAAGGCGAGTTACATGATCCCCCATGTTGTGCA
AAAAAGCGGTTAGCTCCTTCGGTCCTCCGATCGTTGTCAGAAGTAAGTTGGCCGCAGTGTTATCACTCAT
GGTTATGGCAGCACTGCATAATTCTCTTACTGTCATGCCATCCGTAAGATGCTTTTCTGTGACTGGTGAG
TACTCAACCAAGTCATTCTGAGAATAGTGTATGCGGCGACCGAGTTGCTCTTGCCCGGCGTCAATACGGG
ATAATACCGCGCCACATAGCAGAACTTTAAAAGTGCTCATCATTGGAAAACGTTCTTCGGGGCGAAAACT
CTCAAGGATCTTACCGCTGTTGAGATCCAGTTCGATGTAACCCACTCGTGCACCCAACTGATCTTCAGCA
TCTTTTACTTTCACCAGCGTTTCTGGGTGAGCAAAAACAGGAAGGCAAAATGCCGCAAAAAAGGGAATAA
GGGCGACACGGAAATGTTGAATACTCATACTCTTCCTTTTTCAATATTATTGAAGCATTTATCAGGGTTA
TTGTCTCATGAGCGGATACATATTTGAATGTATTTAGAAAAATAAACAAATAGGGGTTCCGCGCACATTT
CCCCGAAAAGTGCCACCTGACGTCGACGGATCGGGAGATCTCCCGATCCCCTATGGTGCACTCTCAGTAC
AATCTGCTCTGATGCCGCATAGTTAAGCCAGTATCTGCTCCCTGCTTGTGTGTTGGAGGTCGCTGAGTAG
TGCGCGAGCAAAATTTAAGCTACAACAAGGCAAGGCTTGACCGACAATTGCATGAAGAATCTGCTTAGGG
TTAGGCGTTTTGCGCTGCTTCGCGATGTACGGGCCAGATATACGCGTT
